Addgene plasmid #14875: BKAR
Depositing lab: Alexandra Newton. Depositing organization: University of California, San Diego (UCSD). Publication: Spatio-temporal dynamics of protein kinase B/Akt signaling revealed by a genetically encoded fluorescent reporter. Kunkel MT, Ni Q, Tsien RY, Zhang J, Newton AC. J Biol Chem. 2005 Feb 18. 280(7):5581-7. 10.1074/jbc.M411534200 PubMed 15583002.
Backbone
  Vector backbone: pcDNA3
  Backbone manufacturer: Invitrogen
  Backbone size w/o insert (bp): 5400
  Vector type: Mammalian Expression
  Selectable markers: Neomycin (select with G418)
Growth in bacteria
  Bacterial resistance: Ampicillin, 100 μg/mL
  Growth temperature: 37°C
  Growth strain: DH5alpha
  Copy number: High Copy
Gene/Insert
  Gene/Insert name: B kinase activity reporter (alt name: CFP-FHA2-peptide-YFP)
  Tag / fusion protein: CFP (N terminal on insert); YFP (C terminal on insert)
  Cloning method: Restriction Enzyme; 5′ cloning site HindIII (not destroyed); 3′ cloning site XbaI (not destroyed)
  Sequencing primers: 5′ T7
Terms and licenses: Academic/Nonprofit Terms; Industry Terms: Not Available to Industry
Depositor comments: BKAR was generated through substitution of a PKB substrate sequence, RKRDRLGTLGI, for the substrate sequence within pcDNA3-CKAR.
How to cite: BKAR was a gift from Alexandra Newton (Addgene plasmid # 14875 ; http://n2t.net/addgene:14875 ; RRID:Addgene_14875)
