[The description below was written by a language model from this plasmid's Addgene catalogue record.]
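Description:
BKAR is a mammalian expression plasmid built on the pcDNA3 backbone that encodes the B kinase activity reporter, a genetically encoded fluorescent sensor for protein kinase B (PKB/Akt) activity. It is propagated in E. coli as a high-copy plasmid under ampicillin selection, and it carries a neomycin resistance marker so that transfected mammalian cells can be selected with G418. The record does not list the promoter. pcDNA3 conventionally drives inserts from the CMV immediate-early promoter, and the T7 site used as the 5′ sequencing primer lies upstream of the cloning region. The reporter was inserted between HindIII and XbaI sites, both of which remain intact.

The insert is a single-chain fusion arranged as CFP, an FHA2 domain, a kinase substrate peptide and YFP, with CFP at the N terminus and YFP at the C terminus. FHA2 is a phosphothreonine-binding module, so in this type of design phosphorylation of the substrate peptide promotes its intramolecular binding to FHA2. The resulting conformational change alters energy transfer (FRET) between the CFP donor and YFP acceptor. According to the depositor, BKAR was derived from the related reporter pcDNA3-CKAR by replacing its substrate sequence with a PKB substrate sequence, which redirects the sensor's specificity to PKB/Akt. The associated publication used the reporter to follow the spatial and temporal dynamics of PKB/Akt signalling, which fits its typical use in live-cell ratiometric imaging of transfected mammalian cells. No feature table was provided, so element positions and the insert size are not documented here.
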