>Addgene plasmid #14875 | BKAR | addgene partial sequence | sequence record 21442 | 14875 with CKAR-F (GGGATTAGGTATGTTACAAG)
AACAGCCGAAGAAAAGATTTGGTGAAAAAGTTAGGAGGATCCGGAGGTAGGAAGCGTGACAGACTTGGAA
CTCTAGGAATCGGTGGATCTGGTGGAGTGAGCAAGGGCGAGGAGCTGTTCACCGGGGTGGTGCCCATCCT
GGTCGAGCTGGACGGCGACGTAAACGGCCACAAGTTCAGCGTGTCCGGCGAGGGCGAGGGCGATGCCACC
TACGGCAAGCTGACCCTGAAGTTCATCTGCACCACCGGCAAGCTGCCCGTGCCCTGGCCCACCCTCGTGA
CCACCTTCGGCTACGGCCTGATGTGCTTCGCCCGCTACCCCGACCACATGAAGCAGCACGACTTCTTCAA
GTCCGCCATGCCCGAAGGCTACGTCCAGGAGCGCACCATCTTCTTCAAGGACGACGGCAACTACAAGACC
CGCGCCGAGGTGAAGTTCGAGGGCGACACCCTGGTGAACCGCATCGAGCTGAAGGGCATCGACTTCAAGG
AGGACGGCAACATCCTGGGGCACAAGCTGGAGTACAACTACAACAGCCACAACGTCTATATCATGGCCGA
CAAGCAGAAGAACGGCATCAAGGTGAACTTCAAGATCCGCCACAACATCGAGGACGGCAGCGTGCAGCTC
GCCGACCACTACCAGCAGAACACCCCCATCGGCGACGGCCCCGTGCTGCTGCCCGACAACCACTACCTGA
GCTACCAGTCCAAGCTG
